Addgene plasmid #119865: pGEM-myr-Citrine-SV40pA-FKF
Purpose: Donor cassette containing myr-tagged Citrine and SV40 polyA tail, followed by FRT site-flanked Kanamycin selection gene
Depositing lab: Tatjana Sauka-Spengler. Depositing organization: University of Oxford. Publication: Functional Heterogeneity within the Developing Zebrafish Epicardium. Weinberger M, Simoes FC, Patient R, Sauka-Spengler T, Riley PR. Dev Cell. 2020 Mar 9;52(5):574-590.e6. doi: 10.1016/j.devcel.2020.01.023. Epub 2020 Feb 20. PubMed 32084358.
Backbone
  Vector backbone: pGEM-T
  Backbone size w/o insert (bp): 3121
  Total vector size (bp): 5697
  Vector type: Bacterial Expression
Growth in bacteria
  Bacterial resistance: Ampicillin, 100 μg/mL
  Growth temperature: 37°C
  Growth strain: DH5alpha
  Copy number: High Copy
Gene/Insert
  Gene/Insert name: myr-tagged Citrine and SV40 polyA, followed by FRT site-flanked Kanamycin selection gene
  Species: D. rerio (zebrafish)
  Insert size (bp): 2576
  Tag / fusion protein: 2x myristoylation (N terminal on insert)
Terms and licenses: Academic/Nonprofit Terms; Industry Terms: Not Available to Industry
How to cite: pGEM-myr-Citrine-SV40pA-FKF was a gift from Tatjana Sauka-Spengler (Addgene plasmid # 119865 ; http://n2t.net/addgene:119865 ; RRID:Addgene_119865)
