[The description below was written by a language model from this plasmid's Addgene catalogue record.]
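Description:
pGEM-myr-Citrine-SV40pA-FKF is a donor-cassette plasmid built on the pGEM-T cloning backbone, with a total size of about 5.7 kb, of which roughly 2.6 kb is insert. It is catalogued as a bacterial vector, is maintained at high copy number in standard E. coli cloning strains, and is selected with ampicillin. No feature table accompanies the record, so the exact positions and orientations of the elements, and the origin of replication, are not documented beyond what the backbone name implies.

The insert consists of a Citrine (yellow fluorescent protein variant) coding sequence carrying two N-terminal myristoylation signals, which direct lipid modification and so target the reporter to cellular membranes, outlining cell shape rather than filling the cytoplasm. This is followed by an SV40 polyadenylation signal to terminate and stabilise the transcript. Downstream lies a kanamycin selection gene flanked by FRT sites (the "FKF" module), so that the marker can be excised by Flp recombinase once it has served its purpose. The record states no promoter upstream of the reporter, consistent with a cassette meant to be placed under the control of regulatory sequences at its destination rather than expressed from this plasmid.

The stated purpose is simply to serve as a donor cassette. An arrangement of reporter, polyA and removable kanamycin marker is typical of templates used for recombineering into larger constructs such as BACs, with kanamycin selecting for successful integration, though the record does not spell out this workflow. The listed species and associated publication place it in the context of zebrafish reporter work on the developing epicardium.
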