>Addgene plasmid #119865 | pGEM-myr-Citrine-SV40pA-FKF | addgene full sequence | sequence record 239419 | Addgene NGS Result
TCGGTGCGGGCCTCTTCGCTATTACGCCAGCTGGCGAAAGGGGGATGTGCTGCAAGGCGATTAAGTTGGG
TAACGCCAGGGTTTTCCCAGTCACGACGTTGTAAAACGACGGCCAGTGAATTGTAATACGACTCACTATA
GGGCGAATTGGGCCCGACGTCGCATGCTCCCGGCCGCCATGGCGGCCGCGGATGGCCACCTATGACGTCC
CAGATTACGCAAGTTTGCCCGGATATGATGTTCCTGATTATGCTAGCCTCCCGGGTTACGATGTGCCCGA
CTATGCCTCACTTCCAGGCAGATCATGGGCTGCATCAAGAGCAAGCGCAAGGACAACCTGAACGACGACG
AGGCCGCCATGGGCTGCATCAAGAGCAAGCGCAAGGACAACCTGAACGACGACGAGGGTGGAAGCGGATC
TGTGAGCAAGGGCGAGGAGCTGTTCACCGGGGTGGTGCCCATCCTGGTCGAGCTGGACGGCGACGTAAAC
GGCCACAAGTTCAGCGTGTCCGGCGAGGGCGAGGGCGATGCCACCTACGGCAAGCTGACCCTGAAGTTCA
TCTGCACCACCGGCAAGCTGCCCGTGCCCTGGCCCACCCTCGTGACCACCTTCGGCTACGGCCTGATGTG
CTTCGCCCGCTACCCCGACCACATGAAGCAGCACGACTTCTTCAAGTCCGCCATGCCCGAAGGCTACGTC
CAGGAGCGCACCATCTTCTTCAAAGACGACGGCAACTACAAGACCCGCGCCGAGGTGAAGTTCGAGGGCG
ACACCCTGGTGAACCGCATCGAGCTGAAGGGCATCGACTTCAAGGAGGACGGCAACATCCTGGGGCACAA
GCTGGAGTACAACTACAACAGCCACAACGTCTATATCATGGCCGACAAGCAGAAGAACGGCATCAAGGTG
AACTTCAAGATCCGCCACAACATCGAGGACGGCAGCGTGCAGCTCGCCGACCACTACCAGCAGAACACCC
CCATCGGCGACGGCCCCGTGCTGCTGCCCGACAACCACTACCTGAGCTACCAGTCCGCCCTGAGCAAAGA
CCCCAACGAGAAGCGCGATCACATGGTCCTGCTGGAGTTCGTGACCGCCGCCGGGATCACTCTCGGCATG
GACGAGCTGTACAAGTAAAGCGGCCGCGACTCTAGAGTCGGGGCGGCCGGCCGCTTCGAGCAGACATGAT
AAGATACATTGATGAGTTTGGACAAACCACAACTAGAATGCAGTGAAAAAAATGCTTTATTTGTGAAATT
TGTGATGCTATTGCTTTATTTGTAACCATTATAAGCTGCAATAAACAAGTTAACAACAACAATTGCATTC
ATTTTATGTTTCGGGTTCAGGGGGAGGTGTGGGAGGTTTTTTAAAGCAAGTAAAACCTCTACAAATGTGG
TAAAATCGATAAGGATCCGTCGACCGACCTGCTTGAAGTTCCTATACTTTCTAGAGAATAGGAACTTCGG
AATAGGAACTTCAAGATCCCCCTGGCGAAAGGGGGATGTGCTGCAAGGCGATTAAGTTGGGTAACGCCAG
GGTTTTCGTCAGGTGGCACTTTTCGGGGAAATGTGCGCGGAACCCCTATTTGTTTATTTTTCTAAATACA
TTCAAATATGTATCCGCTCATGAGACAATAACCCTGATAAATGCTTCAATAATATTGAAAAAGGAAGAGT
CCTGAGGCGGAAAGAACCAGCTGTGGAATGTGTGTCAGTTAGGGTGTGGAAAGTCCCCAGGCTCCCCAGC
AGGCAGAAGTATGCAAAGCATGCATCTCAATTAGTCAGCAACCAGGTGTGGAAAGTCCCCAGGCTCCCCA
GCAGGCAGAAGTATGCAAAGCATGCATCTCAATTAGTCAGTAACCATAGTCCGCAAAGATCGATCAAGAG
ACAGGATGAGGATCGTTTCGCATGATTGAACAAGATGGATTGCACGCAGGTTCTCCGGCCGCTTGGGTGG
AGAGGCTATTCGGCTATGACTGGGCACAACAGACAATCGGCTGCTCTGATGCCGCCGTGTTCCGGCTGTC
AGCGCAGGGGCGCCCGGTTCTTTTTGTCAAGACCGACCTGTCCGGTGCCCTGAATGAACTGCAAGACGAG
GCAGCGCGGCTATCGTGGCTGGCCACGACGGGCGTTCCTTGCGCAGCTGTGCTCGACGTTGTCACTGAAG
CGGGAAGGGACTGGCTGCTATTGGGCGAAGTGCCGGGGCAGGATCTCCTGTCATCTCACCTTGCTCCTGC
CGAGAAAGTATCCATCATGGCTGATGCAATGCGGCGGCTGCATACGCTTGATCCGGCTACCTGCCCATTC
GACCACCAAGCGAAACATCGCATCGAGCGAGCACGTACTCGGATGGAAGCCGGTCTTGTCGATCAGGATG
ATCTGGACGAAGAGCATCAGGGGCTCGCGCCAGCCGAACTGTTCGCCAGGCTCAAGGCGAGCATGCCCGA
CGGCGAGGATCTCGTCGTGACCCATGGCGATGCCTGCTTGCCGAATATCATGGTGGAAAATGGCCGCTTT
TCTGGATTCATCGACTGTGGCCGGCTGGGTGTGGCGGACCGCTATCAGGACATAGCGTTGGCTACCCGTG
ATATTGCTGAAGAGCTTGGCGGCGAATGGGCTGACCGCTTCCTCGTGCTTTACGGTATCGCCGCTCCCGA
TTCGCAGCGCATCGCCTTCTATCGCCTTCTTGACGAGTTCTTCTGAGGGGATCGGCAATAAAAAGACAGA
ATAAAACGCACGGGTGTTGGGTCGTTTGTTCGGATCCGAGCTTCAAAAGCGCTCTGAAGTTCCTATACTT
TCTAGAGAATAGGAACTTCGGAATAGTAACTTCTCCATGGTAGCCTCCAAAAAAGCCTCCTCACTACTTC
TGGAATAGCTCAATCACTAGTGAATTCGCGGCCGCCTGCAGGTCGACCATATGGGAGAGCTCCCAACGCG
TTGGATGCATAGCTTGAGTATTCTATAGTGTCACCTAAATAGCTTGGCGTAATCATGGTCATAGCTGTTT
CCTGTGTGAAATTGTTATCCGCTCACAATTCCACACAACATACGAGCCGGAAGCATAAAGTGTAAAGCCT
GGGGTGCCTAATGAGTGAGCTAACTCACATTAATTGCGTTGCGCTCACTGCCCGCTTTCCAGTCGGGAAA
CCTGTCGTGCCAGCTGCATTAATGAATCGGCCAACGCGCGGGGAGAGGCGGTTTGCGTATTGGGCGCTCT
TCCGCTTCCTCGCTCACTGACTCGCTGCGCTCGGTCGTTCGGCTGCGGCGAGCGGTATCAGCTCACTCAA
AGGCGGTAATACGGTTATCCACAGAATCAGGGGATAACGCAGGAAAGAACATGTGAGCAAAAGGCCAGCA
AAAGGCCAGGAACCGTAAAAAGGCCGCGTTGCTGGCGTTTTTCCATAGGCTCCGCCCCCCTGACGAGCAT
CACAAAAATCGACGCTCAAGTCAGAGGTGGCGAAACCCGACAGGACTATAAAGATACCAGGCGTTTCCCC
CTGGAAGCTCCCTCGTGCGCTCTCCTGTTCCGACCCTGCCGCTTACCGGATACCTGTCCGCCTTTCTCCC
TTCGGGAAGCGTGGCGCTTTCTCATAGCTCACGCTGTAGGTATCTCAGTTCGGTGTAGGTCGTTCGCTCC
AAGCTGGGCTGTGTGCACGAACCCCCCGTTCAGCCCGACCGCTGCGCCTTATCCGGTAACTATCGTCTTG
AGTCCAACCCGGTAAGACACGACTTATCGCCACTGGCAGCAGCCACTGGTAACAGGATTAGCAGAGCGAG
GTATGTAGGCGGTGCTACAGAGTTCTTGAAGTGGTGGCCTAACTACGGCTACACTAGAAGAACAGTATTT
GGTATCTGCGCTCTGCTGAAGCCAGTTACCTTCGGAAAAAGAGTTGGTAGCTCTTGATCCGGCAAACAAA
CCACCGCTGGTAGCGGTGGTTTTTTTGTTTGCAAGCAGCAGATTACGCGCAGAAAAAAAGGATCTCAAGA
AGATCCTTTGATCTTTTCTACGGGGTCTGACGCTCAGTGGAACGAAAACTCACGTTAAGGGATTTTGGTC
ATGAGATTATCAAAAAGGATCTTCACCTAGATCCTTTTAAATTAAAAATGAAGTTTTAAATCAATCTAAA
GTATATATGAGTAAACTTGGTCTGACAGTTACCAATGCTTAATCAGTGAGGCACCTATCTCAGCGATCTG
TCTATTTCGTTCATCCATAGTTGCCTGACTCCCCGTCGTGTAGATAACTACGATACGGGAGGGCTTACCA
TCTGGCCCCAGTGCTGCAATGATACCGCGAGACCCACGCTCACCGGCTCCAGATTTATCAGCAATAAACC
AGCCAGCCGGAAGGGCCGAGCGCAGAAGTGGTCCTGCAACTTTATCCGCCTCCATCCAGTCTATTAATTG
TTGCCGGGAAGCTAGAGTAAGTAGTTCGCCAGTTAATAGTTTGCGCAACGTTGTTGCCATTGCTACAGGC
ATCGTGGTGTCACGCTCGTCGTTTGGTATGGCTTCATTCAGCTCCGGTTCCCAACGATCAAGGCGAGTTA
CATGATCCCCCATGTTGTGCAAAAAAGCGGTTAGCTCCTTCGGTCCTCCGATCGTTGTCAGAAGTAAGTT
GGCCGCAGTGTTATCACTCATGGTTATGGCAGCACTGCATAATTCTCTTACTGTCATGCCATCCGTAAGA
TGCTTTTCTGTGACTGGTGAGTACTCAACCAAGTCATTCTGAGAATAGTGTATGCGGCGACCGAGTTGCT
CTTGCCCGGCGTCAATACGGGATAATACCGCGCCACATAGCAGAACTTTAAAAGTGCTCATCATTGGAAA
ACGTTCTTCGGGGCGAAAACTCTCAAGGATCTTACCGCTGTTGAGATCCAGTTCGATGTAACCCACTCGT
GCACCCAACTGATCTTCAGCATCTTTTACTTTCACCAGCGTTTCTGGGTGAGCAAAAACAGGAAGGCAAA
ATGCCGCAAAAAAGGGAATAAGGGCGACACGGAAATGTTGAATACTCATACTCTTCCTTTTTCAATATTA
TTGAAGCATTTATCAGGGTTATTGTCTCATGAGCGGATACATATTTGAATGTATTTAGAAAAATAAACAA
ATAGGGGTTCCGCGCACATTTCCCCGAAAAGTGCCACCTGATGCGGTGTGAAATACCGCACAGATGCGTA
AGGAGAAAATACCGCATCAGGAAATTGTAAGCGTTAATATTTTGTTAAAATTCGCGTTAAATTTTTGTTA
AATCAGCTCATTTTTTAACCAATAGGCCGAAATCGGCAAAATCCCTTATAAATCAAAAGAATAGACCGAG
ATAGGGT
[37 nt withheld, positions 5328-5364]
AAAGAACGTGGACTCCAACGTCAAAGG
[49 nt withheld, positions 5392-5440]
T
[91 nt withheld, positions 5442-5532]
G
[124 nt withheld, positions 5534-5657]
CCATTCGCCATTCAGGCTGCGCAACTGTTGGGAAGGGCGA
